Addgene plasmid #124432: PCS2-FlipGFP(Casp3 cleavage seq)
Purpose: Expresses FlipGFP (caspase-3 cleavage sequence) protease reporter in zebrafish (verified)
Depositing lab: Xiaokun Shu. Depositing organization: University of California, San Francisco (UCSF). Publication: Designing a green fluorogenic protease reporter by flipping a beta strand of GFP for imaging apoptosis in animals. Zhang Q, Schepis A, Huang H, Yang J, Ma W, Torra J, Zhang SQ, Yang L, Wu H, Nonell S, Dong Z, Kornberg TB, Coughlin SR, Shu X. J Am Chem Soc. 2019 Mar 1. doi: 10.1021/jacs.8b13042. PubMed 30821975.
Backbone
  Vector backbone: pCS2
  Vector type: zebrafish (good expression)
Growth in bacteria
  Bacterial resistance: Ampicillin, 100 μg/mL
  Growth temperature: 37°C
  Growth strain: DH5alpha
  Copy number: Unknown
Gene/Insert
  Gene/Insert name: FlipGFP(Casp3 cleavage seq)
  Species: Synthetic
Terms and licenses: Academic/Nonprofit Terms; Industry Terms: Not Available to Industry
How to cite: PCS2-FlipGFP(Casp3 cleavage seq) was a gift from Xiaokun Shu (Addgene plasmid # 124432 ; http://n2t.net/addgene:124432 ; RRID:Addgene_124432)
