[The description below was written by a language model from this plasmid's Addgene catalogue record and pLannotate feature annotations shown in this document.]
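Description:
PCS2-FlipGFP(Casp3 cleavage seq) is a pCS2-based expression plasmid of about 5.1 kb that carries a synthetic fluorogenic protease reporter, and the record lists its expression in zebrafish as verified. In E. coli it is maintained through a high-copy ColE1/pUC-type origin and selected with ampicillin via the β-lactamase gene and its own promoter. An f1 phage origin and remnants of a lac cloning region (lacZα and lacI fragments, lac promoter and operator, CAP site) are backbone leftovers with no role in the reporter.

The expression cassette follows the usual pCS2 layout. The simian cytomegalovirus IE94 enhancer/promoter drives transcription in vertebrate cells. An SP6 promoter lies just downstream of it, in front of the coding region, so the same plasmid can in principle serve as a template for in vitro mRNA synthesis for embryo injection. An SV40 polyadenylation signal follows the insert, with T7 (partial) and T3 phage promoters flanking it in the opposite orientation. The annotation software recognises the insert only as two separate superfolder-GFP-like segments with an unannotated gap between them. This fits a rearranged GFP rather than an intact one, but the tables do not mark the caspase-3 cleavage site or other engineered elements.

According to the associated publication title, FlipGFP works by flipping a GFP beta strand so that fluorescence depends on protease cleavage, here by caspase-3, which allows apoptosis to be imaged in living animals. The depositor and repository sequences differ by only a few nucleotides in length and in their start coordinate, and they yield the same feature set.
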