Features (pLannotate 1.2.2; 16 found; start..end, strand, type, name):
     35..53      +  promoter       SP6 promoter: promoter for bacteriophage SP6 RNA polymerase
    103..342     +  CDS            Superfolder GFP (fragment): Superfolder GFP is a basic (constitutively fluorescent) green fluorescent protein published in 2005, derived from Aequorea victoria. It is reported to be a very rapidly-maturing weak dimer.
    556..1143    +  CDS            Superfolder GFP (fragment): Superfolder GFP is a basic (constitutively fluorescent) green fluorescent protein published in 2005, derived from Aequorea victoria. It is reported to be a very rapidly-maturing weak dimer.
   1175..1192    -  promoter       T7 promoter (fragment): promoter for bacteriophage T7 RNA polymerase
   1197..1331    -  polyA_signal   SV40 poly(A) signal: SV40 polyadenylation signal
   1444..1462    -  promoter       T3 promoter: promoter for bacteriophage T3 RNA polymerase
   1507..1523    -  protein_bind   lac operator: The lac repressor binds to the lac operator to inhibit transcription in E. coli. This inhibition can be relieved by adding lactose or isopropyl-β-D-thiogalactopyranoside (IPTG). lac repressor encoded by lacI
   1531..1561    -  promoter       lac promoter: promoter for the E. coli lac operon
   1576..1597    -  protein_bind   CAP binding site: CAP binding activates transcription in the presence of cAMP. E. coli catabolite activator protein
   1610..1702    -  CDS            lacI (fragment): lac repressor; lacI; The lac repressor binds to the lac operator to inhibit transcription in E. coli. This inhibition can be relieved by adding lactose or isopropyl-β-D-thiogalactopyranoside (IPTG).
   1885..2473    -  rep_origin     ori: high-copy-number ColE1/pMB1/pBR322/pUC origin of replication
   2644..3504    -  CDS            AmpR: β-lactamase; bla; confers resistance to ampicillin, carbenicillin, and related antibiotics
   3505..3609    -  promoter       AmpR promoter: bla
   3662..4090    -  rep_origin     f1 ori (sequence partly withheld): f1 bacteriophage origin of replication; arrow indicates direction of (+) strand synthesis
   4095..4161    -  CDS            lacZα (fragment): LacZα fragment of β-galactosidase; lacZ fragment
   4164..5148    +  promoter       CMV IE94 promoter: enhancer/promoter region of simian cytomegalovirus major immediate early transcription unit IE94
>Addgene plasmid #124432 | PCS2-FlipGFP(Casp3 cleavage seq) | depositor full sequence | sequence record 237432 | PCS2-FlipGFP(Casp3 cleavage seq) sequence 5148 bps
CGCCATTCTGCCTGGGGACGTCGGAGCAAGCTTGATTTAGGTGACACTATAGAATACAAGCTACTTGTTC
TTTTTGCAGGATCCGCCACCATGGACCTGCCTGACGACCACTACCTGTCCACCCAGACCATCCTGTCCAA
GGACCTGAACTCCGGACTCAGATCTGGCAGCGGTCTCGAGATGGAAGTTAGCGCTCTGGAAAAAGAAGTG
TCTGCACTCGAGAAAGAAGTAAGTGCCCTTGAGAAGGAGGTGTCCGCACTCGAGAAGGAGGTCAGCGCCC
TGGAAAAGGAAAAGCGAGACCATATGGTTTTGCTTGAGTATGTTACAGCGGCTGGCATTACCGATGCATC
AGGTGATGAAGTTGATGGTGGCGGTGGCAAGGTGTCCGCCCTGAAGGAAAAAGTAAGCGCACTGAAAGAA
AAGGTGAGCGCGCTGAAGGAGAAAGTGAGCGCCCTGAAAGAGAAAGTCTCTGCCCTTAAGGAGGATATCG
AGGGCAGAGGAAGTCTGCTAACATGCGGTGACGTCGAGGAGAATCCTGGCCCAAAGCTTGCCACCATGCG
CAAAGGCGAAGAACTGTTTACCGGCATTGTGCCGATTCTGGTGGAACTGGATGGCGATGTGAACGGCCAT
AAATTTTTTGTGCGCGGCGAAGGCGAAGGCGATGCGACCATTGGCAAACTGAGCCTGAAATTTATTTGCA
CCACCGGCAAACTGCCGGTGCCGTGGCCGACCCTGGTGACCACCCTGACCTATGGCGTGCAGTGCTTTAG
CCGCTATCCGGATCATATGAAACGCCATGATTTTTTTAAAAGCGCGATGCCGGAAGGCTATGTGCAGGAA
CGCACCATTTATTTTAAAGATGATGGCACCTATAAAACCCGCGCGGAAGTGAAATTTGAAGGCGATACCC
TGGTGAACCGCATTGAACTGAAAGGCATTGATTTTAAAGAAGATGGCAACATTCTGGGCCATAAACTGGA
ATATAACTTTAACAGCCATAAAGTGTATATTACCGCGGATAAACAGAACAACGGCATTAAAGCGAACTTT
ACCATTCGCCATAACGTGGAAGATGGCAGCGTGCAGCTGGCGGATCATTATCAGCAGAACACCCCGATTG
GCGATGGCCCGGTTCTTCTTCCTTAAGAATTCAAGGCCTCTCGAGCCTCTAGAACTATAGTGAGTCGTAT
TACGTAGATCCAGACATGATAAGATACATTGATGAGTTTGGACAAACCACAACTAGAATGCAGTGAAAAA
AATGCTTTATTTGTGAAATTTGTGATGCTATTGCTTTATTTGTAACCATTATAAGCTGCAATAAACAAGT
TAACAACAACAATTGCATTCATTTTATGTTTCAGGTTCAGGGGGAGGTGTGGGAGGTTTTTTAATTCGCG
GCCGCGGCGCCAATGCATTGGGCCCGGTACCCAGCTTTTGTTCCCTTTAGTGAGGGTTAATTGCGCGCTT
GGCGTAATCATGGTCATAGCTGTTTCCTGTGTGAAATTGTTATCCGCTCACAATTCCACACAACATACGA
GCCGGAAGCATAAAGTGTAAAGCCTGGGGTGCCTAATGAGTGAGCTAACTCACATTAATTGCGTTGCGCT
CACTGCCCGCTTTCCAGTCGGGAAACCTGTCGTGCCAGCTGCATTAATGAATCGGCCAACGCGCGGGGAG
AGGCGGTTTGCGTATTGGGCGCTCTTCCGCTTCCTCGCTCACTGACTCGCTGCGCTCGGTCGTTCGGCTG
CGGCGAGCGGTATCAGCTCACTCAAAGGCGGTAATACGGTTATCCACAGAATCAGGGGATAACGCAGGAA
AGAACATGTGAGCAAAAGGCCAGCAAAAGGCCAGGAACCGTAAAAAGGCCGCGTTGCTGGCGTTTTTCCA
TAGGCTCCGCCCCCCTGACGAGCATCACAAAAATCGACGCTCAAGTCAGAGGTGGCGAAACCCGACAGGA
CTATAAAGATACCAGGCGTTTCCCCCTGGAAGCTCCCTCGTGCGCTCTCCTGTTCCGACCCTGCCGCTTA
CCGGATACCTGTCCGCCTTTCTCCCTTCGGGAAGCGTGGCGCTTTCTCATAGCTCACGCTGTAGGTATCT
CAGTTCGGTGTAGGTCGTTCGCTCCAAGCTGGGCTGTGTGCACGAACCCCCCGTTCAGCCCGACCGCTGC
GCCTTATCCGGTAACTATCGTCTTGAGTCCAACCCGGTAAGACACGACTTATCGCCACTGGCAGCAGCCA
CTGGTAACAGGATTAGCAGAGCGAGGTATGTAGGCGGTGCTACAGAGTTCTTGAAGTGGTGGCCTAACTA
CGGCTACACTAGAAGGACAGTATTTGGTATCTGCGCTCTGCTGAAGCCAGTTACCTTCGGAAAAAGAGTT
GGTAGCTCTTGATCCGGCAAACAAACCACCGCTGGTAGCGGTGGTTTTTTTGTTTGCAAGCAGCAGATTA
CGCGCAGAAAAAAAGGATCTCAAGAAGATCCTTTGATCTTTTCTACGGGGTCTGACGCTCAGTGGAACGA
AAACTCACGTTAAGGGATTTTGGTCATGAGATTATCAAAAAGGATCTTCACCTAGATCCTTTTAAATTAA
AAATGAAGTTTTAAATCAATCTAAAGTATATATGAGTAAACTTGGTCTGACAGTTACCAATGCTTAATCA
GTGAGGCACCTATCTCAGCGATCTGTCTATTTCGTTCATCCATAGTTGCCTGACTCCCCGTCGTGTAGAT
AACTACGATACGGGAGGGCTTACCATCTGGCCCCAGTGCTGCAATGATACCGCGAGACCCACGCTCACCG
GCTCCAGATTTATCAGCAATAAACCAGCCAGCCGGAAGGGCCGAGCGCAGAAGTGGTCCTGCAACTTTAT
CCGCCTCCATCCAGTCTATTAATTGTTGCCGGGAAGCTAGAGTAAGTAGTTCGCCAGTTAATAGTTTGCG
CAACGTTGTTGCCATTGCTACAGGCATCGTGGTGTCACGCTCGTCGTTTGGTATGGCTTCATTCAGCTCC
GGTTCCCAACGATCAAGGCGAGTTACATGATCCCCCATGTTGTGCAAAAAAGCGGTTAGCTCCTTCGGTC
CTCCGATCGTTGTCAGAAGTAAGTTGGCCGCAGTGTTATCACTCATGGTTATGGCAGCACTGCATAATTC
TCTTACTGTCATGCCATCCGTAAGATGCTTTTCTGTGACTGGTGAGTACTCAACCAAGTCATTCTGAGAA
TAGTGTATGCGGCGACCGAGTTGCTCTTGCCCGGCGTCAATACGGGATAATACCGCGCCACATAGCAGAA
CTTTAAAAGTGCTCATCATTGGAAAACGTTCTTCGGGGCGAAAACTCTCAAGGATCTTACCGCTGTTGAG
ATCCAGTTCGATGTAACCCACTCGTGCACCCAACTGATCTTCAGCATCTTTTACTTTCACCAGCGTTTCT
GGGTGAGCAAAAACAGGAAGGCAAAATGCCGCAAAAAAGGGAATAAGGGCGACACGGAAATGTTGAATAC
TCATACTCTTCCTTTTTCAATATTATTGAAGCATTTATCAGGGTTATTGTCTCATGAGCGGATACATATT
TGAATGTATTTAGAAAAATAAACAAATAGGGGTTCCGCGCACATTTCCCCGAAAAGTGCCACCTAAATTG
TAAGCGTTAATATTTTGTTAAAATTCGCGTTAAATTTTTGTTAAATCAGCTCATTTTTTAACCAATAGGC
CGAAATCGGCAAAATCCCTTATAAATCAAAAGAATAGACCGAGATAGGGT
[37 nt withheld, positions 3761-3797]
AAAGAACGTGGACTCCAACGTCAAAGG
[49 nt withheld, positions 3825-3873]
T
[91 nt withheld, positions 3875-3965]
G
[124 nt withheld, positions 3967-4090]
CCCATTCGCCATTCAGGCTGCGCAACTGTTGGGAAGGGCGATCGGTGCGGGCCTCTTCGCTATTACGCCA
GTCGACCATAGCCAATTCAATATGGCGTATATGGACTCATGCCAATTCAATATGGTGGATCTGGACCTGT
GCCAATTCAATATGGCGTATATGGACTCGTGCCAATTCAATATGGTGGATCTGGACCCCAGCCAATTCAA
TATGGCGGACTTGGCACCATGCCAATTCAATATGGCGGACTTGGCACTGTGCCAACTGGGGAGGGGTCTA
CTTGGCACGGTGCCAAGTTTGAGGAGGGGTCTTGGCCCTGTGCCAAGTCCGCCATATTGAATTGGCATGG
TGCCAATAATGGCGGCCATATTGGCTATATGCCAGGATCAATATATAGGCAATATCCAATATGGCCCTAT
GCCAATATGGCTATTGGCCAGGTTCAATACTATGTATTGGCCCTATGCCATATAGTATTCCATATATGGG
TTTTCCTATTGACGTAGATAGCCCCTCCCAATGGGCGGTCCCATATACCATATATGGGGCTTCCTAATAC
CGCCCATAGCCACTCCCCCATTGACGTCAATGGTCTCTATATATGGTCTTTCCTATTGACGTCATATGGG
CGGTCCTATTGACGTATATGGCGCCTCCCCCATTGACGTCAATTACGGTAAATGGCCCGCCTGGCTCAAT
GCCCATTGACGTCAATAGGACCACCCACCATTGACGTCAATGGGATGGCTCATTGCCCATTCATATCCGT
TCTCACGCCCCCTATTGACGTCAATGACGGTAAATGGCCCACTTGGCAGTACATCAATATCTATTAATAG
TAACTTGGCAAGTACATTACTATTGGAAGGACGCCAGGGTACATTGGCAGTACTCCCATTGACGTCAATG
GCGGTAAATGGCCCGCGATGGCTGCCAAGTACATCCCCATTGACGTCAATGGGGAGGGGCAATGACGCAA
ATGGGCGTTCCATTGACGTAAATGGGCGGTAGGCGTGCCTAATGGGAGGTCTATATAAGCAATGCTCGTT
TAGGGAAC
