Features (pLannotate 1.2.2; 16 found; start..end, strand, type, name):
     93..159     -  CDS            lacZα (fragment): LacZα fragment of β-galactosidase; lacZ fragment
    166..1143    +  promoter       CMV IE94 promoter: enhancer/promoter region of simian cytomegalovirus major immediate early transcription unit IE94
   1178..1196    +  promoter       SP6 promoter: promoter for bacteriophage SP6 RNA polymerase
   1246..1485    +  CDS            Superfolder GFP (fragment): Superfolder GFP is a basic (constitutively fluorescent) green fluorescent protein published in 2005, derived from Aequorea victoria. It is reported to be a very rapidly-maturing weak dimer.
   1699..2286    +  CDS            Superfolder GFP (fragment): Superfolder GFP is a basic (constitutively fluorescent) green fluorescent protein published in 2005, derived from Aequorea victoria. It is reported to be a very rapidly-maturing weak dimer.
   2318..2335    -  promoter       T7 promoter (fragment): promoter for bacteriophage T7 RNA polymerase
   2340..2474    -  polyA_signal   SV40 poly(A) signal: SV40 polyadenylation signal
   2587..2605    -  promoter       T3 promoter: promoter for bacteriophage T3 RNA polymerase
   2650..2666    -  protein_bind   lac operator: The lac repressor binds to the lac operator to inhibit transcription in E. coli. This inhibition can be relieved by adding lactose or isopropyl-β-D-thiogalactopyranoside (IPTG). lac repressor encoded by lacI
   2674..2704    -  promoter       lac promoter: promoter for the E. coli lac operon
   2719..2740    -  protein_bind   CAP binding site: CAP binding activates transcription in the presence of cAMP. E. coli catabolite activator protein
   2753..2845    -  CDS            lacI (fragment): lac repressor; lacI; The lac repressor binds to the lac operator to inhibit transcription in E. coli. This inhibition can be relieved by adding lactose or isopropyl-β-D-thiogalactopyranoside (IPTG).
   3028..3616    -  rep_origin     ori: high-copy-number ColE1/pMB1/pBR322/pUC origin of replication
   3787..4647    -  CDS            AmpR: β-lactamase; bla; confers resistance to ampicillin, carbenicillin, and related antibiotics
   4648..4752    -  promoter       AmpR promoter: bla
   4805..88      -  rep_origin     f1 ori (across the origin) (sequence partly withheld): f1 bacteriophage origin of replication; arrow indicates direction of (+) strand synthesis
>Addgene plasmid #124432 | PCS2-FlipGFP(Casp3 cleavage seq) | addgene full sequence | sequence record 242300 | Addgene NGS Result
[88 nt withheld, positions 1-88]
CCCATTCGCCATTCAGGCTGCGCAACTGTTGGGAAGGGCGATCGGTGCGGGCCTCTTCGCTATTACGCCA
GTCGACCGCCAATTCAATATGGCGTATATGGACTCATGCCAATTCAATATGGTGGATCTGGACCTGTGCC
AATTCAATATGGCGTATATGGACTCGTGCCAATTCAATATGGTGGATCTGGACCCCAGCCAATTCAATAT
GGCGGACTTGGCACCATGCCAATTCAATATGGCGGACCTGGCACTGTGCCAACTGGGGAGGGGTCTACTT
GGCACGGTGCCAAGTTTGAGGAGGGGTCTTGGCCCTGTGCCAAGTCCGCCATATTGAATTGGCATGGTGC
CAATAATGGCGGCCATATTGGCTATATGCCAGGATCAATATATAGGCAATATCCAATATGGCCCTATGCC
AATATGGCTATTGGCCAGGTTCAATACTATGTATTGGCCCTATGCCATATAGTATTCCATATATGGGTTT
TCCTATTGACGTAGATAGCCCCTCCCAATGGGCGGTCCCATATACCATATATGGGGCTTCCTAATACCGC
CCATAGCCACTCCCCCATTGACGTCAATGGTCTCTATATATGGTCTTTCCTATTGACGTCATATGGGCGG
TCCTATTGACGTATATGGCGCCTCCCCCATTGACGTCAATTACGGTAAATGGCCCGCCTGGCTCAATGCC
CATTGACGTCAATAGGACCACCCACCATTGACGTCAATGGGATGGCTCATTGCCCATTCATATCCGTTCT
CACGCCCCCTATTGACGTCAATGACGGTAAATGGCCCACTTGGCAGTACATCAATATCTATTAATAGTAA
CTTGGCAAGTACATTACTATTGGAAGTACGCCAGGGTACATTGGCAGTACTCCCATTGACGTCAATGGCG
GTAAATGGCCCGCGATGGCTGCCAAGTACATCCCCATTGACGTCAATGGGGAGGGGCAATGACGCAAATG
GGCGTTCCATTGACGTAAATGGGCGGTAGGCGTGCCTAATGGGAGGTCTATATAAGCAATGCTCGTTTAG
GGAACCGCCATTCTGCCTGGGGACGTCGGAGCAAGCTTGATTTAGGTGACACTATAGAATACAAGCTACT
TGTTCTTTTTGCAGGATCCGCCACCATGGACCTGCCTGACGACCACTACCTGTCCACCCAGACCATCCTG
TCCAAGGACCTGAACTCCGGACTCAGATCTGGCAGCGGTCTCGAGATGGAAGTTAGCGCTCTGGAAAAAG
AAGTGTCTGCACTCGAGAAAGAAGTAAGTGCCCTTGAGAAGGAGGTGTCCGCACTCGAGAAGGAGGTCAG
CGCCCTGGAAAAGGAAAAGCGAGACCATATGGTTTTGCTTGAGTATGTTACAGCGGCTGGCATTACCGAT
GCATCAGGTGATGAAGTTGATGGTGGCGGTGGCAAGGTGTCCGCCCTGAAGGAAAAAGTAAGCGCACTGA
AAGAAAAGGTGAGCGCGCTGAAGGAGAAAGTGAGCGCCCTGAAAGAGAAAGTCTCTGCCCTTAAGGAGGA
TATCGAGGGCAGAGGAAGTCTGCTAACATGCGGTGACGTCGAGGAGAATCCTGGCCCAAAGCTTGCCACC
ATGCGCAAAGGCGAAGAACTGTTTACCGGCATTGTGCCGATTCTGGTGGAACTGGATGGCGATGTGAACG
GCCATAAATTTTTTGTGCGCGGCGAAGGCGAAGGCGATGCGACCATTGGCAAACTGAGCCTGAAATTTAT
TTGCACCACCGGCAAACTGCCGGTGCCGTGGCCGACCCTGGTGACCACCCTGACCTATGGCGTGCAGTGC
TTTAGCCGCTATCCGGATCATATGAAACGCCATGATTTTTTTAAAAGCGCGATGCCGGAAGGCTATGTGC
AGGAACGCACCATTTATTTTAAAGATGATGGCACCTATAAAACCCGCGCGGAAGTGAAATTTGAAGGCGA
TACCCTGGTGAACCGCATTGAACTGAAAGGCATTGATTTTAAAGAAGATGGCAACATTCTGGGCCATAAA
CTGGAATATAACTTTAACAGCCATAAAGTGTATATTACCGCGGATAAACAGAACAACGGCATTAAAGCGA
ACTTTACCATTCGCCATAACGTGGAAGATGGCAGCGTGCAGCTGGCGGATCATTATCAGCAGAACACCCC
GATTGGCGATGGCCCGGTTCTTCTTCCTTAAGAATTCAAGGCCTCTCGAGCCTCTAGAACTATAGTGAGT
CGTATTACGTAGATCCAGACATGATAAGATACATTGATGAGTTTGGACAAACCACAACTAGAATGCAGTG
AAAAAAATGCTTTATTTGTGAAATTTGTGATGCTATTGCTTTATTTGTAACCATTATAAGCTGCAATAAA
CAAGTTAACAACAACAATTGCATTCATTTTATGTTTCAGGTTCAGGGGGAGGTGTGGGAGGTTTTTTAAT
TCGCGGCCGCGGCGCCAATGCATTGGGCCCGGTACCCAGCTTTTGTTCCCTTTAGTGAGGGTTAATTGCG
CGCTTGGCGTAATCATGGTCATAGCTGTTTCCTGTGTGAAATTGTTATCCGCTCACAATTCCACACAACA
TACGAGCCGGGAGCATAAAGTGTAAAGCCTGGGGTGCCTAATGAGTGAGCTAACTCACATTAATTGCGTT
GCGCTCACTGCCCGCTTTCCAGTCGGGAAACCTGTCGTGCCAGCTGCATTAATGAATCGGCCAACGCGCG
GGGAGAGGCGGTTTGCGTATTGGGCGCTCTTCCGCTTCCTCGCTCACTGACTCGCTGCGCTCGGTCGTTC
GGCTGCGGCGAGCGGTATCAGCTCACTCAAAGGCGGTAATACGGTTATCCACAGAATCAGGGGATAACGC
AGGAAAGAACATGTGAGCAAAAGGCCAGCAAAAGGCCAGGAACCGTAAAAAGGCCGCGTTGCTGGCGTTT
TTCCATAGGCTCCGCCCCCCTGACGAGCATCACAAAAATCGACGCTCAAGTCAGAGGTGGCGAAACCCGA
CAGGACTATAAAGATACCAGGCGTTTCCCCCTGGAAGCTCCCTCGTGCGCTCTCCTGTTCCGACCCTGCC
GCTTACCGGATACCTGTCCGCCTTTCTCCCTTCGGGAAGCGTGGCGCTTTCTCATAGCTCACGCTGTAGG
TATCTCAGTTCGGTGTAGGTCGTTCGCTCCAAGCTGGGCTGTGTGCACGAACCCCCCGTTCAGCCCGACC
GCTGCGCCTTATCCGGTAACTATCGTCTTGAGTCCAACCCGGTAAGACACGACTTATCGCCACTGGCAGC
AGCCACTGGTAACAGGATTAGCAGAGCGAGGTATGTAGGCGGTGCTACAGAGTTCTTGAAGTGGTGGCCT
AACTACGGCTACACTAGAAGAACAGTATTTGGTATCTGCGCTCTGCTGAAGCCAGTTACCTTCGGAAAAA
GAGTTGGTAGCTCTTGATCCGGCAAACAAACCACCGCTGGTAGCGGTGGTTTTTTTGTTTGCAAGCAGCA
GATTACGCGCAGAAAAAAAGGATCTCAAGAAGATCCTTTGATCTTTTCTACGGGGTCTGACGCTCAGTGG
AACGAAAACTCACGTTAAGGGATTTTGGTCATGAGATTATCAAAAAGGATCTTCACCTAGATCCTTTTAA
ATTAAAAATGAAGTTTTAAATCAATCTAAAGTATATATGAGTAAACTTGGTCTGACAGTTACCAATGCTT
AATCAGTGAGGCACCTATCTCAGCGATCTGTCTATTTCGTTCATCCATAGTTGCCTGACTCCCCGTCGTG
TAGATAACTACGATACGGGAGGGCTTACCATCTGGCCCCAGTGCTGCAATGATACCGCGAGACCCACGCT
CACCGGCTCCAGATTTATCAGCAATAAACCAGCCAGCCGGAAGGGCCGAGCGCAGAAGTGGTCCTGCAAC
TTTATCCGCCTCCATCCAGTCTATTAATTGTTGCCGGGAAGCTAGAGTAAGTAGTTCGCCAGTTAATAGT
TTGCGCAACGTTGTTGCCATTGCTACAGGCATCGTGGTGTCACGCTCGTCGTTTGGTATGGCTTCATTCA
GCTCCGGTTCCCAACGATCAAGGCGAGTTACATGATCCCCCATGTTGTGCAAAAAAGCGGTTAGCTCCTT
CGGTCCTCCGATCGTTGTCAGAAGTAAGTTGGCCGCAGTGTTATCACTCATGGTTATGGCAGCACTGCAT
AATTCTCTTACTGTCATGCCATCCGTAAGATGCTTTTCTGTGACTGGTGAGTACTCAACCAAGTCATTCT
GAGAATAGTGTATGCGGCGACCGAGTTGCTCTTGCCCGGCGTCAATACGGGATAATACCGCGCCACATAG
CAGAACTTTAAAAGTGCTCATCATTGGAAAACGTTCTTCGGGGCGAAAACTCTCAAGGATCTTACCGCTG
TTGAGATCCAGTTCGATGTAACCCACTCGTGCACCCAACTGATCTTCAGCATCTTTTACTTTCACCAGCG
TTTCTGGGTGAGCAAAAACAGGAAGGCAAAATGCCGCAAAAAAGGGAATAAGGGCGACACGGAAATGTTG
AATACTCATACTCTTCCTTTTTCAATATTATTGAAGCATTTATCAGGGTTATTGTCTCATGAGCGGATAC
ATATTTGAATGTATTTAGAAAAATAAACAAATAGGGGTTCCGCGCACATTTCCCCGAAAAGTGCCACCTA
AATTGTAAGCGTTAATATTTTGTTAAAATTCGCGTTAAATTTTTGTTAAATCAGCTCATTTTTTAACCAA
TAGGCCGAAATCGGCAAAATCCCTTATAAATCAAAAGAATAGACCGAGATAGGGT
[37 nt withheld, positions 4904-4940]
AAAGAACGTGGACTCCAACGTCAAAGG
[49 nt withheld, positions 4968-5016]
T
[91 nt withheld, positions 5018-5108]
G
[36 nt withheld, positions 5110-5145]
